>Addgene plasmid #104065 | CRY2low-mCherry | depositor full sequence | sequence record 197347 | CRY2low-mCherry sequence 6165 bps
TAGTTATTAATAGTAATCAATTACGGGGTCATTAGTTCATAGCCCATATATGGAGTTCCGCGTTACATAA
CTTACGGTAAATGGCCCGCCTGGCTGACCGCCCAACGACCCCCGCCCATTGACGTCAATAATGACGTATG
TTCCCATAGTAACGCCAATAGGGACTTTCCATTGACGTCAATGGGTGGAGTATTTACGGTAAACTGCCCA
CTTGGCAGTACATCAAGTGTATCATATGCCAAGTACGCCCCCTATTGACGTCAATGACGGTAAATGGCCC
GCCTGGCATTATGCCCAGTACATGACCTTATGGGACTTTCCTACTTGGCAGTACATCTACGTATTAGTCA
TCGCTATTACCATGGTGATGCGGTTTTGGCAGTACATCAATGGGCGTGGATAGCGGTTTGACTCACGGGG
ATTTCCAAGTCTCCACCCCATTGACGTCAATGGGAGTTTGTTTTGGCACCAAAATCAACGGGACTTTCCA
AAATGTCGTAACAACTCCGCCCCATTGACGCAAATGGGCGGTAGGCGTGTACGGTGGGAGGTCTATATAA
GCAGAGCTGGTTTAGTGAACCGTCAGATCCGCTAGCGCTACCGGACTCAGATCTCGAGGCCACCATGAAG
ATGGACAAAAAGACTATAGTTTGGTTTAGAAGAGACCTAAGGATTGAGGATAATCCTGCATTAGCAGCAG
CTGCTCACGAAGGATCTGTTTTTCCTGTCTTCATTTGGTGTCCTGAAGAAGAAGGACAGTTTTATCCTGG
AAGAGCTTCAAGATGGTGGATGAAACAATCACTTGCTCACTTATCTCAATCCTTGAAGGCTCTTGGATCT
GACCTCACTTTAATCAAAACCCACAACACGATTTCAGCGATCTTGGATTGTATCCGCGTTACCGGTGCTA
CAAAAGTCGTCTTTAACCACCTCTATGATCCTGTTTCGTTAGTTCGGGACCATACCGTAAAGGAGAAGCT
GGTGGAACGTGGGATCTCTGTGCAAAGCTACAATGGAGATCTATTGTATGAACCGTGGGAGATATACTGC
GAAAAGGGCAAACCTTTTACGAGTTTCAATTCTTACTGGAAGAAATGCTTAGATATGTCGATTGAATCCG
TTATGCTTCCTCCTCCTTGGCGGTTGATGCCAATAACTGCAGCGGCTGAAGCGATTTGGGCGTGTTCGAT
TGAAGAACTAGGGCTGGAGAATGAGGCCGAGAAACCGAGCAATGCGTTGTTAACTAGAGCTTGGTCTCCA
GGATGGAGCAATGCTGATAAGTTACTAAATGAGTTCATCGAGAAGCAGTTGATAGATTATGCAAAGAACA
GCAAGAAAGTTGTTGGGAATTCTACTTCACTACTTTCTCCGTATCTCCATTTCGGGGAAATAAGCGTCAG
ACACGTTTTCCAGTGTGCCCGGATGAAACAAATTATATGGGCAAGAGATAAGAACAGTGAAGGAGAAGAA
AGTGCAGATCTTTTTCTTAGGGGAATCGGTTTAAGAGAGTATTCTCGGTATATATGTTTCAACTTCCCGT
TTACTCACGAGCAATCGTTGTTGAGTCATCTTCGGTTTTTCCCTTGGGATGCTGATGTTGATAAGTTCAA
GGCCTGGAGACAAGGCAGGACCGGTTATCCGTTGGTGGATGCCGGAATGAGAGAGCTTTGGGCTACCGGA
TGGATGCATAACAGAATAAGAGTGATTGTTTCAAGCTTTGCTGTGAAGTTTCTTCTCCTTCCATGGAAAT
GGGGAATGAAGTATTTCTGGGATACACTTTTGGATGCTGATTTGGAATGTGACATCCTTGGCTGGCAGTA
TATCTCTGGGAGTATCCCCGATGGCCACGAGCTTGATCGCTTGGACAATCCCGCGTTACAAGGCGCCAAA
TATGACCCAGAAGGTGAGTACATAAGGCAATGGCTTCCCGAGCTTGCGAGATTGCCAACTGAATGGATCC
ATCATCCATGGGACGCTCCTTTAACCGTACTCAAAGCTTCTGGTGTGGAACTCGGAACAAACTATGCGAA
ACCCATTGTAGACATCGACACAGCTCGTGAGCTACTAGCTAAAGCTATTTCAAGAACCGAGGAAGACGCC
CGGGATCCACCGGTCGCCACCATGGTGAGCAAGGGCGAGGAGGATAACATGGCCATCATCAAGGAGTTCA
TGCGCTTCAAGGTGCACATGGAGGGCTCCGTGAACGGCCACGAGTTCGAGATCGAGGGCGAGGGCGAGGG
CCGCCCCTACGAGGGCACCCAGACCGCCAAGCTGAAGGTGACCAAGGGTGGCCCCCTGCCCTTCGCCTGG
GACATCCTGTCCCCTCAGTTCATGTACGGCTCCAAGGCCTACGTGAAGCACCCCGCCGACATCCCCGACT
ACTTGAAGCTGTCCTTCCCCGAGGGCTTCAAGTGGGAGCGCGTGATGAACTTCGAGGACGGCGGCGTGGT
GACCGTGACCCAGGACTCCTCCCTGCAGGACGGCGAGTTCATCTACAAGGTGAAGCTGCGCGGCACCAAC
TTCCCCTCCGACGGCCCCGTAATGCAGAAGAAGACCATGGGCTGGGAGGCCTCCTCCGAGCGGATGTACC
CCGAGGACGGCGCCCTGAAGGGCGAGATCAAGCAGAGGCTGAAGCTGAAGGACGGCGGCCACTACGACGC
TGAGGTCAAGACCACCTACAAGGCCAAGAAGCCCGTGCAGCTGCCCGGCGCCTACAACGTCAACATCAAG
TTGGACATCACCTCCCACAACGAGGACTACACCATCGTGGAACAGTACGAACGCGCCGAGGGCCGCCACT
CCACCGGCGGCATGGACGAGCTGTACAAGTAGCGGCCGCGACTCTAGATCATAATCAGCCATACCACATT
TGTAGAGGTTTTACTTGCTTTAAAAAACCTCCCACACCTCCCCCTGAACCTGAAACATAAAATGAATGCA
ATTGTTGTTGTTAACTTGTTTATTGCAGCTTATAATGGTTACAAATAAAGCAATAGCATCACAAATTTCA
CAAATAAAGCATTTTTTTCACTGCATTCTAGTTGTGGTTTGTCCAAACTCATCAATGTATCTTAAGGCGT
AAATTGTAAGCGTTAATATTTTGTTAAAATTCGCGTTAAATTTTTGTTAAATCAGCTCATTTTTTAACCA
ATAGGCCGAAATCGGCAAAATCCCTTATAAATCAAAAGAATAGACCGAGATAGGGT
[37 nt withheld, positions 3207-3243]
AAAGAACGTGGACTCCAACGTCAAAGG
[49 nt withheld, positions 3271-3319]
T
[91 nt withheld, positions 3321-3411]
G
[124 nt withheld, positions 3413-3536]
CAGGTGGCACTTTTCGGGGAAATGTGCGCGGAACCCCTATTTGTTTATTTTTCTAAATACATTCAAATAT
GTATCCGCTCATGAGACAATAACCCTGATAAATGCTTCAATAATATTGAAAAAGGAAGAGTCCTGAGGCG
GAAAGAACCAGCTGTGGAATGTGTGTCAGTTAGGGTGTGGAAAGTCCCCAGGCTCCCCAGCAGGCAGAAG
TATGCAAAGCATGCATCTCAATTAGTCAGCAACCAGGTGTGGAAAGTCCCCAGGCTCCCCAGCAGGCAGA
AGTATGCAAAGCATGCATCTCAATTAGTCAGCAACCATAGTCCCGCCCCTAACTCCGCCCATCCCGCCCC
TAACTCCGCCCAGTTCCGCCCATTCTCCGCCCCATGGCTGACTAATTTTTTTTATTTATGCAGAGGCCGA
GGCCGCCTCGGCCTCTGAGCTATTCCAGAAGTAGTGAGGAGGCTTTTTTGGAGGCCTAGGCTTTTGCAAA
GATCGATCAAGAGACAGGATGAGGATCGTTTCGCATGATTGAACAAGATGGATTGCACGCAGGTTCTCCG
GCCGCTTGGGTGGAGAGGCTATTCGGCTATGACTGGGCACAACAGACAATCGGCTGCTCTGATGCCGCCG
TGTTCCGGCTGTCAGCGCAGGGGCGCCCGGTTCTTTTTGTCAAGACCGACCTGTCCGGTGCCCTGAATGA
ACTGCAAGACGAGGCAGCGCGGCTATCGTGGCTGGCCACGACGGGCGTTCCTTGCGCAGCTGTGCTCGAC
GTTGTCACTGAAGCGGGAAGGGACTGGCTGCTATTGGGCGAAGTGCCGGGGCAGGATCTCCTGTCATCTC
ACCTTGCTCCTGCCGAGAAAGTATCCATCATGGCTGATGCAATGCGGCGGCTGCATACGCTTGATCCGGC
TACCTGCCCATTCGACCACCAAGCGAAACATCGCATCGAGCGAGCACGTACTCGGATGGAAGCCGGTCTT
GTCGATCAGGATGATCTGGACGAAGAGCATCAGGGGCTCGCGCCAGCCGAACTGTTCGCCAGGCTCAAGG
CGAGCATGCCCGACGGCGAGGATCTCGTCGTGACCCATGGCGATGCCTGCTTGCCGAATATCATGGTGGA
AAATGGCCGCTTTTCTGGATTCATCGACTGTGGCCGGCTGGGTGTGGCGGACCGCTATCAGGACATAGCG
TTGGCTACCCGTGATATTGCTGAAGAGCTTGGCGGCGAATGGGCTGACCGCTTCCTCGTGCTTTACGGTA
TCGCCGCTCCCGATTCGCAGCGCATCGCCTTCTATCGCCTTCTTGACGAGTTCTTCTGAGCGGGACTCTG
GGGTTCGAAATGACCGACCAAGCGACGCCCAACCTGCCATCACGAGATTTCGATTCCACCGCCGCCTTCT
ATGAAAGGTTGGGCTTCGGAATCGTTTTCCGGGACGCCGGCTGGATGATCCTCCAGCGCGGGGATCTCAT
GCTGGAGTTCTTCGCCCACCCTAGGGGGAGGCTAACTGAAACACGGAAGGAGACAATACCGGAAGGAACC
CGCGCTATGACGGCAATAAAAAGACAGAATAAAACGCACGGTGTTGGGTCGTTTGTTCATAAACGCGGGG
TTCGGTCCCAGGGCTGGCACTCTGTCGATACCCCACCGAGACCCCATTGGGGCCAATACGCCCGCGTTTC
TTCCTTTTCCCCACCCCACCCCCCAAGTTCGGGTGAAGGCCCAGGGCTCGCAGCCAACGTCGGGGCGGCA
GGCCCTGCCATAGCCTCAGGTTACTCATATATACTTTAGATTGATTTAAAACTTCATTTTTAATTTAAAA
GGATCTAGGTGAAGATCCTTTTTGATAATCTCATGACCAAAATCCCTTAACGTGAGTTTTCGTTCCACTG
AGCGTCAGACCCCGTAGAAAAGATCAAAGGATCTTCTTGAGATCCTTTTTTTCTGCGCGTAATCTGCTGC
TTGCAAACAAAAAAACCACCGCTACCAGCGGTGGTTTGTTTGCCGGATCAAGAGCTACCAACTCTTTTTC
CGAAGGTAACTGGCTTCAGCAGAGCGCAGATACCAAATACTGTCCTTCTAGTGTAGCCGTAGTTAGGCCA
CCACTTCAAGAACTCTGTAGCACCGCCTACATACCTCGCTCTGCTAATCCTGTTACCAGTGGCTGCTGCC
AGTGGCGATAAGTCGTGTCTTACCGGGTTGGACTCAAGACGATAGTTACCGGATAAGGCGCAGCGGTCGG
GCTGAACGGGGGGTTCGTGCACACAGCCCAGCTTGGAGCGAACGACCTACACCGAACTGAGATACCTACA
GCGTGAGCTATGAGAAAGCGCCACGCTTCCCGAAGGGAGAAAGGCGGACAGGTATCCGGTAAGCGGCAGG
GTCGGAACAGGAGAGCGCACGAGGGAGCTTCCAGGGGGAAACGCCTGGTATCTTTATAGTCCTGTCGGGT
TTCGCCACCTCTGACTTGAGCGTCGATTTTTGTGATGCTCGTCAGGGGGGCGGAGCCTATGGAAAAACGC
CAGCAACGCGGCCTTTTTACGGTTCCTGGCCTTTTGCTGGCCTTTTGCTCACATGTTCTTTCCTGCGTTA
TCCCCTGATTCTGTGGATAACCGTATTACCGCCATGCAT
Features (pLannotate 1.2.2; 16 found; start..end, strand, type, name):
     61..364     +  enhancer       CMV enhancer: human cytomegalovirus immediate early enhancer
    365..568     +  promoter       CMV promoter: human cytomegalovirus (CMV) immediate early promoter
    591..618     +  misc_feature   MCS (fragment): multiple cloning site
    625..2088    +  CDS            CRY2PHR: N-terminal photolyase homology region of Arabidopsis thaliana cryptochrome 2 binds to CIB1 upon exposure to blue light (Kennedy et al., 2010)
   2098..2114    +  misc_feature   MCS (fragment): multiple cloning site
   2122..2832    +  CDS            mCherry: monomeric derivative of DsRed fluorescent protein (Shaner et al., 2004) mammalian codon-optimized
   2847..2930    +  CDS            large T antigen (fragment): large T antigen from SV40 (simian virus 40)
   2953..3074    +  polyA_signal   SV40 poly(A) signal: SV40 polyadenylation signal
   3108..3536    -  rep_origin     f1 ori (sequence partly withheld): f1 bacteriophage origin of replication; arrow indicates direction of (+) strand synthesis
   3563..3667    +  promoter       AmpR promoter: bla
   3669..4026    +  promoter       SV40 promoter: SV40 enhancer and early promoter
   4061..4855    +  CDS            NeoR/KanR: aminoglycoside phosphotransferase from Tn5; aph(3')-II (or nptII); confers resistance to neomycin, kanamycin, and G418 (Geneticin®)
   4876..5028    +  CDS            ble (fragment): BLE_KLEPN - Experimental evidence at protein level: Swiss-Prot protein existence level 1. Binding protein with a strong affinity to the bleomycin family of antibiotics. Binds to CL990; an antimitotic-antibiotic compound. From Klebsiella pneumoniae.
   5087..5134    +  polyA_signal   HSV TK poly(A) signal: herpes simplex virus thymidine kinase polyadenylation signal (Cole and Stacy, 1985)
   5225..5241    -  polyA_signal   bGH poly(A) signal (fragment): bovine growth hormone polyadenylation signal
   5463..6051    +  rep_origin     ori: high-copy-number ColE1/pMB1/pBR322/pUC origin of replication
