>Addgene plasmid #104065 | CRY2low-mCherry | addgene full sequence | sequence record 200690 | Addgene NGS Result
ACCGCCATGCATTAGTTATTAATAGTAATCAATTACGGGGTCATTAGTTCATAGCCCATATATGGAGTTC
CGCGTTACATAACTTACGGTAAATGGCCCGCCTGGCTGACCGCCCAACGACCCCCGCCCATTGACGTCAA
TAATGACGTATGTTCCCATAGTAACGCCAATAGGGACTTTCCATTGACGTCAATGGGTGGAGTATTTACG
GTAAACTGCCCACTTGGCAGTACATCAAGTGTATCATATGCCAAGTACGCCCCCTATTGACGTCAATGAC
GGTAAATGGCCCGCCTGGCATTATGCCCAGTACATGACCTTATGGGACTTTCCTACTTGGCAGTACATCT
ACGTATTAGTCATCGCTATTACCATGGTGATGCGGTTTTGGCAGTACATCAATGGGCGTGGATAGCGGTT
TGACTCACGGGGATTTCCAAGTCTCCACCCCATTGACGTCAATGGGAGTTTGTTTTGGCACCAAAATCAA
CGGGACTTTCCAAAATGTCGTAACAACTCCGCCCCATTGACGCAAATGGGCGGTAGGCGTGTACGGTGGG
AGGTCTATATAAGCAGAGCTGGTTTAGTGAACCGTCAGATCCGCTAGCGCTACCGGACTCAGATCTCGAG
GCCACCATGAAGATGGACAAAAAGACTATAGTTTGGTTTAGAAGAGACCTAAGGATTGAGGATAATCCTG
CATTAGCAGCAGCTGCTCACGAAGGATCTGTTTTTCCTGTCTTCATTTGGTGTCCTGAAGAAGAAGGACA
GTTTTATCCTGGAAGAGCTTCAAGATGGTGGATGAAACAATCACTTGCTCACTTATCTCAATCCTTGAAG
GCTCTTGGATCTGACCTCACTTTAATCAAAACCCACAACACGATTTCAGCGATCTTGGATTGTATCCGCG
TTACCGGTGCTACAAAAGTCGTCTTTAACCACCTCTATGATCCTGTTTCGTTAGTTCGGGACCATACCGT
AAAGGAGAAGCTGGTGGAACGTGGGATCTCTGTGCAAAGCTACAATGGAGATCTATTGTATGAACCGTGG
GAGATATACTGCGAAAAGGGCAAACCTTTTACGAGTTTCAATTCTTACTGGAAGAAATGCTTAGATATGT
CGATTGAATCCGTTATGCTTCCTCCTCCTTGGCGGTTGATGCCAATAACTGCAGCGGCTGAAGCGATTTG
GGCGTGTTCGATTGAAGAACTAGGGCTGGAGAATGAGGCCGAGAAACCGAGCAATGCGTTGTTAACTAGA
GCTTGGTCTCCAGGATGGAGCAATGCTGATAAGTTACTAAATGAGTTCATCGAGAAGCAGTTGATAGATT
ATGCAAAGAACAGCAAGAAAGTTGTTGGGAATTCTACTTCACTACTTTCTCCGTATCTCCATTTCGGGGA
AATAAGCGTCAGACACGTTTTCCAGTGTGCCCGGATGAAACAAATTATATGGGCAAGAGATAAGAACAGT
GAAGGAGAAGAAAGTGCAGATCTTTTTCTTAGGGGAATCGGTTTAAGAGAGTATTCTCGGTATATATGTT
TCAACTTCCCGTTTACTCACGAGCAATCGTTGTTGAGTCATCTTCGGTTTTTCCCTTGGGATGCTGATGT
TGATAAGTTCAAGGCCTGGAGACAAGGCAGGACCGGTTATCCGTTGGTGGATGCCGGAATGAGAGAGCTT
TGGGCTACCGGATGGATGCATAACAGAATAAGAGTGATTGTTTCAAGCTTTGCTGTGAAGTTTCTTCTCC
TTCCATGGAAATGGGGAATGAAGTATTTCTGGGATACACTTTTGGATGCTGATTTGGAATGTGACATCCT
TGGCTGGCAGTATATCTCTGGGAGTATCCCCGATGGCCACGAGCTTGATCGCTTGGACAATCCCGCGTTA
CAAGGCGCCAAATATGACCCAGAAGGTGAGTACATAAGGCAATGGCTTCCCGAGCTTGCGAGATTGCCAA
CTGAATGGATCCATCATCCATGGGACGCTCCTTTAACCGTACTCAAAGCTTCTGGTGTGGAACTCGGAAC
AAACTATGCGAAACCCATTGTAGACATCGACACAGCTCGTGAGCTACTAGCTAAAGCTATTTCAAGAACC
GAGGAAGACGCCCGGGATCCACCGGTCGCCACCATGGTGAGCAAGGGCGAGGAGGATAACATGGCCATCA
TCAAGGAGTTCATGCGCTTCAAGGTGCACATGGAGGGCTCCGTGAACGGCCACGAGTTCGAGATCGAGGG
CGAGGGCGAGGGCCGCCCCTACGAGGGCACCCAGACCGCCAAGCTGAAGGTGACCAAGGGTGGCCCCCTG
CCCTTCGCCTGGGACATCCTGTCCCCTCAGTTCATGTACGGCTCCAAGGCCTACGTGAAGCACCCCGCCG
ACATCCCCGACTACTTGAAGCTGTCCTTCCCCGAGGGCTTCAAGTGGGAGCGCGTGATGAACTTCGAGGA
CGGCGGCGTGGTGACCGTGACCCAGGACTCCTCCCTGCAGGACGGCGAGTTCATCTACAAGGTGAAGCTG
CGCGGCACCAACTTCCCCTCCGACGGCCCCGTAATGCAGAAGAAGACCATGGGCTGGGAGGCCTCCTCCG
AGCGGATGTACCCCGAGGACGGCGCCCTGAAGGGCGAGATCAAGCAGAGGCTGAAGCTGAAGGACGGCGG
CCACTACGACGCTGAGGTCAAGACCACCTACAAGGCCAAGAAGCCCGTGCAGCTGCCCGGCGCCTACAAC
GTCAACATCAAGTTGGACATCACCTCCCACAACGAGGACTACACCATCGTGGAACAGTACGAACGCGCCG
AGGGCCGCCACTCCACCGGCGGCATGGACGAGCTGTACAAGTAAAGCGGCCGCGACTCTAGATCATAATC
AGCCATACCACATTTGTAGAGGTTTTACTTGCTTTAAAAAACCTCCCACACCTCCCCCTGAACCTGAAAC
ATAAAATGAATGCAATTGTTGTTGTTAACTTGTTTATTGCAGCTTATAATGGTTACAAATAAAGCAATAG
CATCACAAATTTCACAAATAAAGCATTTTTTTCACTGCATTCTAGTTGTGGTTTGTCCAAACTCATCAAT
GTATCTTAAGGCGTAAATTGTAAGCGTTAATATTTTGTTAAAATTCGCGTTAAATTTTTGTTAAATCAGC
TCATTTTTTAACCAATAGGCCGAAATCGGCAAAATCCCTTATAAATCAAAAGAATAGACCGAGATAGGGT
[37 nt withheld, positions 3221-3257]
AAAGAACGTGGACTCCAACGTCAAAGG
[49 nt withheld, positions 3285-3333]
T
[91 nt withheld, positions 3335-3425]
G
[124 nt withheld, positions 3427-3550]
CAGGTGGCACTTTTCGGGGAAATGTGCGCGGAACCCCTATTTGTTTATTTTTCTAAATACATTCAAATAT
GTATCCGCTCATGAGACAATAACCCTGATAAATGCTTCAATAATATTGAAAAAGGAAGAGTCCTGAGGCG
GAAAGAACCAGCTGTGGAATGTGTGTCAGTTAGGGTGTGGAAAGTCCCCAGGCTCCCCAGCAGGCAGAAG
TATGCAAAGCATGCATCTCAATTAGTCAGCAACCAGGTGTGGAAAGTCCCCAGGCTCCCCAGCAGGCAGA
AGTATGCAAAGCATGCATCTCAATTAGTCAGCAACCATAGTCCCGCCCCTAACTCCGCCCATCCCGCCCC
TAACTCCGCCCAGTTCCGCCCATTCTCCGCCCCATGGCTGACTAATTTTTTTTATTTATGCAGAGGCCGA
GGCCGCCTCGGCCTCTGAGCTATTCCAGAAGTAGTGAGGAGGCTTTTTTGGAGGCCTAGGCTTTTGCAAA
GATCGATCAAGAGACAGGATGAGGATCGTTTCGCATGATTGAACAAGATGGATTGCACGCAGGTTCTCCG
GCCGCTTGGGTGGAGAGGCTATTCGGCTATGACTGGGCACAACAGACAATCGGCTGCTCTGATGCCGCCG
TGTTCCGGCTGTCAGCGCAGGGGCGCCCGGTTCTTTTTGTCAAGACCGACCTGTCCGGTGCCCTGAATGA
ACTGCAAGACGAGGCAGCGCGGCTATCGTGGCTGGCCACGACGGGCGTTCCTTGCGCAGCTGTGCTCGAC
GTTGTCACTGAAGCGGGAAGGGACTGGCTGCTATTGGGCGAAGTGCCGGGGCAGGATCTCCTGTCATCTC
ACCTTGCTCCTGCCGAGAAAGTATCCATCATGGCTGATGCAATGCGGCGGCTGCATACGCTTGATCCGGC
TACCTGCCCATTCGACCACCAAGCGAAACATCGCATCGAGCGAGCACGTACTCGGATGGAAGCCGGTCTT
GTCGATCAGGATGATCTGGACGAAGAGCATCAGGGGCTCGCGCCAGCCGAACTGTTCGCCAGGCTCAAGG
CGAGCATGCCCGACGGCGAGGATCTCGTCGTGACCCATGGCGATGCCTGCTTGCCGAATATCATGGTGGA
AAATGGCCGCTTTTCTGGATTCATCGACTGTGGCCGGCTGGGTGTGGCGGACCGCTATCAGGACATAGCG
TTGGCTACCCGTGATATTGCTGAAGAGCTTGGCGGCGAATGGGCTGACCGCTTCCTCGTGCTTTACGGTA
TCGCCGCTCCCGATTCGCAGCGCATCGCCTTCTATCGCCTTCTTGACGAGTTCTTCTGAGCGGGACTCTG
GGGTTCGAAATGACCGACCAAGCGACGCCCAACCTGCCATCACGAGATTTCGATTCCACCGCCGCCTTCT
ATGAAAGGTTGGGCTTCGGAATCGTTTTCCGGGACGCCGGCTGGATGATCCTCCAGCGCGGGGATCTCAT
GCTGGAGTTCTTCGCCCACCCTAGGGGGAGGCTAACTGAAACACGGAAGGAGACAATACCGGAAGGAACC
CGCGCTATGACGGCAATAAAAAGACAGAATAAAACGCACGGTGTTGGGTCGTTTGTTCATAAACGCGGGG
TTCGGTCCCAGGGCTGGCACTCTGTCGATACCCCACCGAGACCCCATTGGGGCCAATACGCCCGCGTTTC
TTCCTTTTCCCCACCCCACCCCCCAAGTTCGGGTGAAGGCCCAGGGCTCGCAGCCAACGTCGGGGCGGCA
GGCCCTGCCATAGCCTCAGGTTACTCATATATACTTTAGATTGATTTAAAACTTCATTTTTAATTTAAAA
GGATCTAGGTGAAGATCCTTTTTGATAATCTCATGACCAAAATCCCTTAACGTGAGTTTTCGTTCCACTG
AGCGTCAGACCCCGTAGAAAAGATCAAAGGATCTTCTTGAGATCCTTTTTTTCTGCGCGTAATCTGCTGC
TTGCAAACAAAAAAACCACCGCTACCAGCGGTGGTTTGTTTGCCGGATCAAGAGCTACCAACTCTTTTTC
CGAAGGTAACTGGCTTCAGCAGAGCGCAGATACCAAATACTGTTCTTCTAGTGTAGCCGTAGTTAGGCCA
CCACTTCAAGAACTCTGTAGCACCGCCTACATACCTCGCTCTGCTAATCCTGTTACCAGTGGCTGCTGCC
AGTGGCGATAAGTCGTGTCTTACCGGGTTGGACTCAAGACGATAGTTACCGGATAAGGCGCAGCGGTCGG
GCTGAACGGGGGGTTCGTGCACACAGCCCAGCTTGGAGCGAACGACCTACACCGAACTGAGATACCTACA
GCGTGAGCTATGAGAAAGCGCCACGCTTCCCGAAGGGAGAAAGGCGGACAGGTATCCGGTAAGCGGCAGG
GTCGGAACAGGAGAGCGCACGAGGGAGCTTCCAGGGGGAAACGCCTGGTATCTTTATAGTCCTGTCGGGT
TTCGCCACCTCTGACTTGAGCGTCGATTTTTGTGATGCTCGTCAGGGGGGCGGAGCCTATGGAAAAACGC
CAGCAACGCGGCCTTTTTACGGTTCCTGGCCTTTTGCTGGCCTTTTGCTCACATGTTCTTTCCTGCGTTA
TCCCCTGATTCTGTGGATAACCGTATT
Features (pLannotate 1.2.2; 16 found; start..end, strand, type, name):
     73..376     +  enhancer       CMV enhancer: human cytomegalovirus immediate early enhancer
    377..580     +  promoter       CMV promoter: human cytomegalovirus (CMV) immediate early promoter
    603..630     +  misc_feature   MCS (fragment): multiple cloning site
    637..2100    +  CDS            CRY2PHR: N-terminal photolyase homology region of Arabidopsis thaliana cryptochrome 2 binds to CIB1 upon exposure to blue light (Kennedy et al., 2010)
   2110..2126    +  misc_feature   MCS (fragment): multiple cloning site
   2134..2841    +  CDS            mCherry: mCherry is a basic (constitutively fluorescent) red fluorescent protein published in 2004, derived from Discosoma sp.. It is reported to be a very rapidly-maturing monomer with low acid sensitivity.
   2861..2944    +  CDS            large T antigen (fragment): large T antigen from SV40 (simian virus 40)
   2967..3088    +  polyA_signal   SV40 poly(A) signal: SV40 polyadenylation signal
   3122..3550    -  rep_origin     f1 ori (sequence partly withheld): f1 bacteriophage origin of replication; arrow indicates direction of (+) strand synthesis
   3577..3681    +  promoter       AmpR promoter: bla
   3683..4040    +  promoter       SV40 promoter: SV40 enhancer and early promoter
   4075..4869    +  CDS            NeoR/KanR: aminoglycoside phosphotransferase from Tn5; aph(3')-II (or nptII); confers resistance to neomycin, kanamycin, and G418 (Geneticin®)
   4890..5042    +  CDS            ble (fragment): BLE_KLEPN - Experimental evidence at protein level: Swiss-Prot protein existence level 1. Binding protein with a strong affinity to the bleomycin family of antibiotics. Binds to CL990; an antimitotic-antibiotic compound. From Klebsiella pneumoniae.
   5101..5148    +  polyA_signal   HSV TK poly(A) signal: herpes simplex virus thymidine kinase polyadenylation signal (Cole and Stacy, 1985)
   5239..5255    -  polyA_signal   bGH poly(A) signal (fragment): bovine growth hormone polyadenylation signal
   5477..6065    +  rep_origin     ori: high-copy-number ColE1/pMB1/pBR322/pUC origin of replication
