[The description below was written by a language model from this plasmid's Addgene catalogue record and pLannotate feature annotations shown in this document.]
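Description:
CRY2low-mCherry is a mammalian expression plasmid of about 6.2 kb built on the pmCherryN1 backbone. It is propagated in E. coli through a high-copy ColE1/pUC-type origin and also carries an f1 phage origin. Selection relies on a single Tn5 aminoglycoside phosphotransferase (NeoR/KanR) gene placed behind tandem bacterial (bla-type) and SV40 early promoters and followed by an HSV TK polyadenylation signal. This arrangement gives kanamycin resistance in bacteria and would allow G418 selection in mammalian cells. Short fragments annotated as ble, bGH poly(A) and SV40 large T antigen appear to be backbone remnants rather than functional elements.

The payload is a single open reading frame driven by the human CMV immediate-early enhancer and promoter and terminated by the SV40 poly(A) signal. It encodes an N-terminal portion of Arabidopsis thaliana cryptochrome 2, residues 1–491 covering the photolyase homology region, with the substitutions R489E and A491D. This is joined through residual multiple-cloning-site sequence to a C-terminal mCherry red fluorescent protein. The insert was assembled by Gibson cloning. CRY2PHR is a blue-light photoreceptor module that binds CIB1 on illumination. The associated publication concerns CRY2 interactions used for optical control of intracellular signalling, and the "low" name marks this double mutant as a variant from that work, although the record does not state its phenotype explicitly. The mCherry tag lets the fusion's expression and light-dependent distribution be followed in live cells. The depositor sequence and the repository's sequencing result give essentially identical feature maps, differing by only two nucleotides in total length.
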