Addgene plasmid #104065: CRY2low-mCherry
Purpose: Expresses fusion of CRY2low mutant (CRY2 aa1-491 R489E A491D) with mCherry
Depositing lab: Bianxiao Cui. Depositing organization: Stanford University. Publication: Understanding CRY2 interactions for optical control of intracellular signaling. Duan L, Hope J, Ong Q, Lou HY, Kim N, McCarthy C, Acero V, Lin MZ, Cui B. Nat Commun. 2017 Sep 15;8(1):547. doi: 10.1038/s41467-017-00648-8. PubMed 28916751.
Backbone
  Vector backbone: pmCherryN1
  Backbone size w/o insert (bp): 4000
  Total vector size (bp): 6200
  Vector type: Mammalian Expression
Growth in bacteria
  Bacterial resistance: Kanamycin, 50 μg/mL
  Growth temperature: 37°C
  Growth strain: DH5alpha
  Copy number: Unknown
Gene/Insert
  Gene/Insert name: CRY2low-mCherry (alt names: CRY2PHR; mCherry)
  Species: A. thaliana (mustard weed)
  Mutation: CRY2 aa 1-491 truncation, R489E A491D
  Promoter: CMV
  Cloning method: Gibson Cloning
  Sequencing primers: 5′ CMV forward
Terms and licenses: Academic/Nonprofit Terms; Industry Terms: Not Available to Industry
How to cite: CRY2low-mCherry was a gift from Bianxiao Cui (Addgene plasmid # 104065 ; http://n2t.net/addgene:104065 ; RRID:Addgene_104065)
